>Addgene plasmid #236388 | pHAGE-EFS-PCP-3xSNAP-NLS | addgene full sequence | sequence record 478961 | Addgene NGS Result
TGGAAGGGCTAATTCACTCCCAAAGAAGACAAGATATCCTTGATCTGTGGATCTACCACACACAAGGCTA
CTTCCCTGATTAGCAGAACTACACACCAGGGCCAGGGGTCAGATATCCACTGACCTTTGGATGGTGCTAC
AAGCTAGTACCAGTTGAGCCAGATAAGGTAGAAGAGGCCAATAAAGGAGAGAACACCAGCTTGTTACACC
CTGTGAGCCTGCATGGGATGGATGACCCGGAGAGAGAAGTGTTAGAGTGGAGGTTTGACAGCCGCCTAGC
ATTTCATCACGTGGCCCGAGAGCTGCATCCGGAGTACTTCAAGAACTGCTGATATCGAGCTTGCTACAAG
GGACTTTCCGCTGGGGACTTTCCAGGGAGGCGTGGCCTGGGCGGGACTGGGGAGTGGCGAGCCCTCAGAT
CCTGCATATAAGCAGCTGCTTTTTGCCTGTACTGGGTCTCTCTGGTTAGACCAGATCTGAGCCTGGGAGC
TCTCTGGCTAACTAGGGAACCCACTGCTTAAGCCTCAATAAAGCTTGCCTTGAGTGCTTCAAGTAGTGTG
TGCCCGTCTGTTGTGTGACTCTGGTAACTAGAGATCCCTCAGACCCTTTTAGTCAGTGTGGAAAATCTCT
AGCAGTGGCGCCCGAACAGGGACTTGAAAGCGAAAGGGAAACCAGAGGAGCTCTCTCGACGCAGGACTCG
GCTTGCTGAAGCGCGCACGGCAAGAGGCGAGGGGCGGCGACTGGTGAGTACGCCAAAAATTTTGACTAGC
GGAGGCTAGAAGGAGAGAGATGGGTGCGAGAGCGTCAGTATTAAGCGGGGGAGAATTAGATCGCGATGGG
AAAAAATTCGGTTAAGGCCAGGGGGAAAGAAAAAATATAAATTAAAACATATAGTATGGGCAAGCAGGGA
GCTAGAACGATTCGCAGTTAATCCTGGCCTGTTAGAAACATCAGAAGGCTGTAGACAAATACTGGGACAG
CTACAACCATCCCTTCAGACAGGATCAGAAGAACTTAGATCATTATATAATACAGTAGCAACCCTCTATT
GTGTGCATCAAAGGATAGAGATAAAAGACACCAAGGAAGCTTTAGACAAGATAGAGGAAGAGCAAAACAA
AAGTAAGACCACCGCACAGCAAGCGGCCGGCCGCTGATCTTCAGACCTGGAGGAGGAGATATGAGGGACA
ATTGGAGAAGTGAATTATATAAATATAAAGTAGTAAAAATTGAACCATTAGGAGTAGCACCCACCAAGGC
AAAGAGAAGAGTGGTGCAGAGAGAAAAAAGAGCAGTGGGAATAGGAGCTTTGTTCCTTGGGTTCTTGGGA
GCAGCAGGAAGCACTATGGGCGCAGCGTCAATGACGCTGACGGTACAGGCCAGACAATTATTGTCTGGTA
TAGTGCAGCAGCAGAACAATTTGCTGAGGGCTATTGAGGCGCAACAGCATCTGTTGCAACTCACAGTCTG
GGGCATCAAGCAGCTCCAGGCAAGAATCCTGGCTGTGGAAAGATACCTAAAGGATCAACAGCTCCTGGGG
ATTTGGGGTTGCTCTGGAAAACTCATTTGCACCACTGCTGTGCCTTGGAATGCTAGTTGGAGTAATAAAT
CTCTGGAACAGATTTGGAATCACACGACCTGGATGGAGTGGGACAGAGAAATTAACAATTACACAAGCTT
AATACACTCCTTAATTGAAGAATCGCAAAACCAGCAAGAAAAGAATGAACAAGAATTATTGGAATTAGAT
AAATGGGCAAGTTTGTGGAATTGGTTTAACATAACAAATTGGCTGTGGTATATAAAATTATTCATAATGA
TAGTAGGAGGCTTGGTAGGTTTAAGAATAGTTTTTGCTGTACTTTCTATAGTGAATAGAGTTAGGCAGGG
ATATTCACCATTATCGTTTCAGACCCACCTCCCAACCCCGAGGGGACCCGACAGGCCCGAAGGAATAGAA
GAAGAAGGTGGAGAGAGAGACAGAGACAGATCCATTCGATTAGTGAACGGATCTCGACGGTATCGCCGAA
TTGACAAATGGCAGTATTCATCCACAATTTTAAAAGAAAAGGGGGGATTGGGGGGTACAGTGCAGGGGAA
AGAATAGTAGACATAATAGCAACAGACATACAAACTAAAGAATTACAAAAACAAATTACAAAAATTCAAA
ATTTTCGGGTTTATTACAGGGACAGCAGAGATCCAGTTTGGACTAGCGATGCTAGCTGATGCGGGCCCTT
CGAGTGGCTCCGGTGCCCGTCAGTGGGCAGAGCGCACATCGCCCACAGTCCCCGAGAAGTTGGGGGGAGG
GGTCGGCAATTGAACCGGTGCCTAGAGAAGGTGGCGCGGGGTAAACTGGGAAAGTGATGTCGTGTACTGG
CTCCGCCTTTTTCCCGAGGGTGGGGGAGAACCGTATATAAGTGCAGTAGTCGCCGTGAACGTTCTTTTTC
GCAACGGGTTTGCCGCCAGAACACAGGTGTCGTGACGCGGTTCCGGTTAAGGTGAACGCGTGCAGGCTGG
CGCCACCATGGGTTCCAAAACCATCGTTCTTTCGGTCGGCGAGGCTACTCGCACTCTGACTGAGATCCAG
TCCACCGCAGACCGTCAGATCTTCGAAGAGAAGGTCGGGCCTCTGGTGGGTCGGCTGCGCCTCACGGCTT
CGCTCCGTCAAAACGGAGCCAAGACCGCGTATCGCGTCAACCTAAAACTGGATCAGGCGGACGTCGTTGA
TTCCGGACTTCCGAAAGTGCGCTACACTCAGGTATGGTCGCACGACGTGACAATCGTTGCGAATAGCACC
GAGGCCTCGCGCAAATCGTTGTACGATTTGACCAAGTCCCTCGTCGCGACCTCGCAGGTCGAAGATCTTG
TCGTCAACCTTGTGCCGCTGGGCCGTGGTGGCGGAGGGACTAGTGGAGGTGGATCCGGAAGTATGGACAA
AGACTGCGAAATGAAGCGCACCACCCTGGATAGCCCTCTGGGCAAGCTGGAACTGTCTGGGTGCGAACAG
GGCCTGCACCGTATCATCTTCCTGGGCAAAGGAACATCTGCCGCCGACGCCGTGGAAGTGCCTGCCCCAG
CCGCCGTGCTGGGCGGACCAGAGCCACTGATGCAGGCCACCGCCTGGCTCAACGCCTACTTTCACCAGCC
TGAGGCCATCGAGGAGTTCCCTGTGCCAGCCCTGCACCACCCAGTGTTCCAGCAGGAGAGCTTTACCCGC
CAGGTGCTGTGGAAACTGCTGAAAGTGGTGAAGTTCGGAGAGGTCATCAGCTACAGCCACCTGGCCGCCC
TGGCCGGCAATCCCGCCGCCACCGCCGCCGTGAAAACCGCCCTGAGCGGAAATCCCGTGCCCATTCTGAT
CCCCTGCCACCGGGTGGTGCAGGGCGACCTGGACGTGGGGGGCTACGAGGGCGGGCTCGCCGTGAAAGAG
TGGCTGCTGGCCCACGAGGGCCACAGACTGGGCAAGCCTGGGCTGGGTTCTGGCGGCCGCTCTGGCATGG
ACAAAGACTGCGAAATGAAGCGCACCACCCTGGATAGCCCTCTGGGCAAGCTGGAACTGTCTGGGTGCGA
ACAGGGCCTGCACCGTATCATCTTCCTGGGCAAAGGAACATCTGCCGCCGACGCCGTGGAAGTGCCTGCC
CCAGCCGCCGTGCTGGGCGGACCAGAGCCACTGATGCAGGCCACCGCCTGGCTCAACGCCTACTTTCACC
AGCCTGAGGCCATCGAGGAGTTCCCTGTGCCAGCCCTGCACCACCCAGTGTTCCAGCAGGAGAGCTTTAC
CCGCCAGGTGCTGTGGAAACTGCTGAAAGTGGTGAAGTTCGGAGAGGTCATCAGCTACAGCCACCTGGCC
GCCCTGGCCGGCAATCCCGCCGCCACCGCCGCCGTGAAAACCGCCCTGAGCGGAAATCCCGTGCCCATTC
TGATCCCCTGCCACCGGGTGGTGCAGGGCGACCTGGACGTGGGGGGCTACGAGGGCGGGCTCGCCGTGAA
AGAGTGGCTGCTGGCCCACGAGGGCCACAGACTGGGCAAGCCTGGGCTGGGTGGTAGCATCGATGGTAGC
ATGGACAAAGACTGCGAAATGAAGCGCACCACCCTGGATAGCCCTCTGGGCAAGCTGGAACTGTCTGGGT
GCGAACAGGGCCTGCACCGTATCATCTTCCTGGGCAAAGGAACATCTGCCGCCGACGCCGTGGAAGTGCC
TGCCCCAGCCGCCGTGCTGGGCGGACCAGAGCCACTGATGCAGGCCACCGCCTGGCTCAACGCCTACTTT
CACCAGCCTGAGGCCATCGAGGAGTTCCCTGTGCCAGCCCTGCACCACCCAGTGTTCCAGCAGGAGAGCT
TTACCCGCCAGGTGCTGTGGAAACTGCTGAAAGTGGTGAAGTTCGGAGAGGTCATCAGCTACAGCCACCT
GGCCGCCCTGGCCGGCAATCCCGCCGCCACCGCCGCCGTGAAAACCGCCCTGAGCGGAAATCCCGTGCCC
ATTCTGATCCCCTGCCACCGGGTGGTGCAGGGCGACCTGGACGTGGGGGGCTACGAGGGCGGGCTCGCCG
TGAAAGAGTGGCTGCTGGCCCACGAGGGCCACAGACTGGGCAAGCCTGGGCTGGGTCTCGAGCCAAAGAA
AAAGCGGAAAGTGTAATCTAGATAATCAACCTCTGGATTACAAAATTTGTGAAAGATTGACTGGTATTCT
TAACTATGTTGCTCCTTTTACGCTATGTGGATACGCTGCTTTAATGCCTTTGTATCATGCTATTGCTTCC
CGTATGGCTTTCATTTTCTCCTCCTTGTATAAATCCTGGTTGCTGTCTCTTTATGAGGAGTTGTGGCCCG
TTGTCAGGCAACGTGGCGTGGTGTGCACTGTGTTTGCTGACGCAACCCCCACTGGTTGGGGCATTGCCAC
CACCTGTCAGCTCCTTTCCGGGACTTTCGCTTTCCCCCTCCCTATTGCCACGGCGGAACTCATCGCCGCC
TGCCTTGCCCGCTGCTGGACAGGGGCTCGGCTGTTGGGCACTGACAATTCCGTGGTGTTGTCGGGGAAAT
CATCGTCCTTTCCTTGGCTGCTCGCCTGTGTTGCCACCTGGATTCTGCGCGGGACGTCCTTCTGCTACGT
CCCTTCGGCCCTCAATCCAGCGGACCTTCCTTCCCGCGGCCTGCTGCCGGCTCTGCGGCCTCTTCCGCGT
CTTCGCCTTCGCCCTCAGACGAGTCGGATCTCCCTTTGGGCCGCCTCCCCGCCTGAGATCCTTTAAGACC
AATGACTTACAAGGCAGCTGTAGATCTTAGCCACTTTTTAAAAGAAAAGGGGGGACTGGAAGGGCTAATT
CACTCCCAACGAAGACAAGATCTGCTTTTTGCTTGTACTGGGTCTCTCTGGTTAGACCAGATCTGAGCCT
GGGAGCTCTCTGGCTAACTAGGGAACCCACTGCTTAAGCCTCAATAAAGCTTGCCTTGAGTGCTTCAAGT
AGTGTGTGCCCGTCTGTTGTGTGACTCTGGTAACTAGAGATCCCTCAGACCCTTTTAGTCAGTGTGGAAA
ATCTCTAGCAGTAGTAGTTCATGTCATCTTATTATTCAGTATTTATAACTTGCAAAGAAATGAATATCAG
AGAGTGAGAGGCCCGGGTTAATTAAGGAAAGGGCTAGATCATTCTTGAAGACGAAAGGGCCTCGTGATAC
GCCTATTTTTATAGGTTAATGTCATGATAATAATGGTTTCTTAGACGTCAGGTGGCACTTTTCGGGGAAA
TGTGCGCGGAACCCCTATTTGTTTATTTTTCTAAATACATTCAAATATGTATCCGCTCATGAGACAATAA
CCCTGATAAATGCTTCAATAATATTGAAAAAGGAAGAGTATGAGTATTCAACATTTCCGTGTCGCCCTTA
TTCCCTTTTTTGCGGCATTTTGCCTTCCTGTTTTTGCTCACCCAGAAACGCTGGTGAAAGTAAAAGATGC
TGAAGATCAGTTGGGTGCACGAGTGGGTTACATCGAACTGGATCTCAACAGCGGTAAGATCCTTGAGAGT
TTTCGCCCCGAAGAACGTTTTCCAATGATGAGCACTTTTAAAGTTCTGCTATGTGGCGCGGTATTATCCC
GTGTTGACGCCGGGCAAGAGCAACTCGGTCGCCGCATACACTATTCTCAGAATGACTTGGTTGAGTACTC
ACCAGTCACAGAAAAGCATCTTACGGATGGCATGACAGTAAGAGAATTATGCAGTGCTGCCATAACCATG
AGTGATAACACTGCGGCCAACTTACTTCTGACAACGATCGGAGGACCGAAGGAGCTAACCGCTTTTTTGC
ACAACATGGGGGATCATGTAACTCGCCTTGATCGTTGGGAACCGGAGCTGAATGAAGCCATACCAAACGA
CGAGCGTGACACCACGATGCCTGTAGCAATGGCAACAACGTTGCGCAAACTATTAACTGGCGAACTACTT
ACTCTAGCTTCCCGGCAACAATTAATAGACTGGATGGAGGCGGATAAAGTTGCAGGACCACTTCTGCGCT
CGGCCCTTCCGGCTGGCTGGTTTATTGCTGATAAATCTGGAGCCGGTGAGCGTGGGTCTCGCGGTATCAT
TGCAGCACTGGGGCCAGATGGTAAGCCCTCCCGTATCGTAGTTATCTACACGACGGGGAGTCAGGCAACT
ATGGATGAACGAAATAGACAGATCGCTGAGATAGGTGCCTCACTGATTAAGCATTGGTAACTGTCAGACC
AAGTTTACTCATATATACTTTAGATTGATTTAAAACTTCATTTTTAATTTAAAAGGATCTAGGTGAAGAT
CCTTTTTGATAATCTCATGACCAAAATCCCTTAACGTGAGTTTTCGTTCCACTGAGCGTCAGACCCCGTA
GAAAAGATCAAAGGATCTTCTTGAGATCCTTTTTTTCTGCGCGTAATCTGCTGCTTGCAAACAAAAAAAC
CACCGCTACCAGCGGTGGTTTGTTTGCCGGATCAAGAGCTACCAACTCTTTTTCCGAAGGTAACTGGCTT
CAGCAGAGCGCAGATACCAAATACTGTTCTTCTAGTGTAGCCGTAGTTAGGCCACCACTTCAAGAACTCT
GTAGCACCGCCTACATACCTCGCTCTGCTAATCCTGTTACCAGTGGCTGCTGCCAGTGGCGATAAGTCGT
GTCTTACCGGGTTGGACTCAAGACGATAGTTACCGGATAAGGCGCAGCGGTCGGGCTGAACGGGGGGTTC
GTGCACACAGCCCAGCTTGGAGCGAACGACCTACACCGAACTGAGATACCTACAGCGTGAGCTATGAGAA
AGCGCCACGCTTCCCGAAGGGAGAAAGGCGGACAGGTATCCGGTAAGCGGCAGGGTCGGAACAGGAGAGC
GCACGAGGGAGCTTCCAGGGGGAAACGCCTGGTATCTTTATAGTCCTGTCGGGTTTCGCCACCTCTGACT
TGAGCGTCGATTTTTGTGATGCTCGTCAGGGGGGCGGAGCCTATGGAAAAACGCCAGCAACGCGGCCTTT
TTACGGTTCCTGGCCTTTTGCTGGCCTTTTGCTCACATGTTCTTTCCTGCGTTATCCCCTGATTCTGTGG
ATAACCGTATTACCGCCTTTGAGTGAGCTGATACCGCTCGCCGCAGCCGAACGACCGAGCGCAGCGAGTC
AGTGAGCGAGGAAGCGGAAGAGCGCCCAATACGCAAACCGCCTCTCCCCGCGCGTTGGCCGATTCATTAA
TGCAGCAAGCTCATGGCTGACTAATTTTTTTTATTTATGCAGAGGCCGAGGCCGCCTCGGCCTCTGAGCT
ATTCCAGAAGTAGTGAGGAGGCTTTTTTGGAGGCCTAGGCTTTTGCAAAAAGCTCCCCGTGGCACGACAG
GTTTCCCGACTGGAAAGCGGGCAGTGAGCGCAACGCAATTAATGTGAGTTAGCTCACTCATTAGGCACCC
CAGGCTTTACACTTTATGCTTCCGGCTCGTATGTTGTGTGGAATTGTGAGCGGATAACAATTTCACACAG
GAAACAGCTATGACATGATTACGAATTTCACAAATAAAGCATTTTTTTCACTGCATTCTAGTTGTGGTTT
GTCCAAACTCATCAATGTATCTTATCATGTCTGGATCAACTGGATAACTCAAGCTAACCAAAATCATCCC
AAACTTCCCACCCCATACCCTATTACCACTGCCAATTACCTGTGGTTTCATTTACTCTAAACCTGTGATT
CCTCTGAATTATTTTCATTTTAAAGAAATTGTATTTGTTAAATATGTACTACAAACTTAGTAGT
Features (pLannotate 1.2.2; 25 found; start..end, strand, type, name):
    377..634     +  LTR            5' LTR (truncated): truncated 5' long terminal repeat (LTR) from HIV-1
    681..806     +  misc_feature   HIV-1 Ψ: packaging signal of human immunodeficiency virus type 1
    790..1128    +  CDS            HIV-1 gag (fragment): gag protein from human immunodeficiency virus 1; gag
   1303..1536    +  misc_feature   RRE: The Rev response element (RRE) of HIV-1 allows for Rev-dependent mRNA export from the nucleus to the cytoplasm.
   1913..2013    +  CDS            Rev (fragment): human immunodeficiency virus 1 (HIV-1) Rev protein; rev; enhances nuclear export of unspliced and incompletely spliced viral mRNAs
   2058..2175    +  misc_feature   cPPT/CTS: central polypurine tract and central termination sequence of HIV-1
   2265..2476    +  promoter       EF-1α core promoter: core promoter for human elongation factor EF-1α
   2534..2896    +  CDS            COAT_BPPP7: Experimental evidence at protein level: Swiss-Prot protein existence level 1. Forms the phage shell; binds to the phage RNA. From Pseudomonas phage PP7 (Bacteriophage PP7).
   2933..3478    +  CDS            SNAP-tag®: human O6-alkylguanine-DNA-alkyltransferase variant that forms covalent bonds with benzylguanine derivatives fast-reacting variant, optimized for mammalian expression
   3497..4042    +  CDS            SNAP-tag®: human O6-alkylguanine-DNA-alkyltransferase variant that forms covalent bonds with benzylguanine derivatives fast-reacting variant, optimized for mammalian expression
   4061..4606    +  CDS            SNAP-tag®: human O6-alkylguanine-DNA-alkyltransferase variant that forms covalent bonds with benzylguanine derivatives fast-reacting variant, optimized for mammalian expression
   4644..5232    +  misc_feature   WPRE: woodchuck hepatitis virus posttranscriptional regulatory element
   5240..5305    +  CDS            nef (fragment): NEF_HV1Z2 - Experimental evidence at protein level: Swiss-Prot protein existence level 1. Extracellular Nef protein targets CD4(+) T-lymphocytes for apoptosis by interacting with CXCR4 surface receptors. From Human immunodeficiency virus type 1 group M subtype D (isolate Z2/CDC-Z34) (HIV-1).
   5307..5540    +  LTR            3' LTR (ΔU3): self-inactivating 3' long terminal repeat (LTR) from HIV-1
   5745..5849    +  promoter       AmpR promoter: bla
   5850..6710    +  CDS            AmpR: β-lactamase; bla; confers resistance to ampicillin, carbenicillin, and related antibiotics
   6881..7469    +  rep_origin     ori: high-copy-number ColE1/pMB1/pBR322/pUC origin of replication
   7652..7706    +  CDS            lacI (fragment): lac repressor; lacI; The lac repressor binds to the lac operator to inhibit transcription in E. coli. This inhibition can be relieved by adding lactose or isopropyl-β-D-thiogalactopyranoside (IPTG).
   7712..7805    +  rep_origin     SV40 ori (fragment): SV40 origin of replication
   7830..7867    +  CDS            lacI (fragment): lac repressor; lacI; The lac repressor binds to the lac operator to inhibit transcription in E. coli. This inhibition can be relieved by adding lactose or isopropyl-β-D-thiogalactopyranoside (IPTG).
   7880..7901    +  protein_bind   CAP binding site: CAP binding activates transcription in the presence of cAMP. E. coli catabolite activator protein
   7916..7946    +  promoter       lac promoter: promoter for the E. coli lac operon
   7954..7970    +  protein_bind   lac operator: The lac repressor binds to the lac operator to inhibit transcription in E. coli. This inhibition can be relieved by adding lactose or isopropyl-β-D-thiogalactopyranoside (IPTG). lac repressor encoded by lacI
   8004..8087    +  polyA_signal   SV40 poly(A) signal (fragment): SV40 polyadenylation signal
   8254..329     +  CDS            nef (fragment) (across the origin): NEF_HV1BR - Experimental evidence at protein level: Swiss-Prot protein existence level 1. Extracellular Nef protein targets CD4(+) T-lymphocytes for apoptosis by interacting with CXCR4 surface receptors (PubMed:14990729). From Human immunodeficiency virus type 1 group M subtype B (isolate BRU/LAI) (HIV-1).
