[The description below was written by a language model from this plasmid's Addgene catalogue record and pLannotate feature annotations shown in this document.]
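Description:
pHAGE-EFS-PCP-3xSNAP-NLS is an HIV-1-based lentiviral transfer plasmid built on the pHAGE-EF1a-IRES-puro backbone for overexpressing a PCP-3xSNAP fusion protein in human cells. It is maintained in E. coli through a high-copy ColE1/pUC-type origin and an ampicillin resistance (β-lactamase) cassette. The annotated 8,254-nt sequence carries the usual lentiviral elements: a truncated 5' LTR, the Ψ packaging signal with a gag fragment, the Rev response element for Rev-dependent nuclear export of the vector RNA, the cPPT/CTS, a WPRE to boost transcript expression, and a ΔU3 self-inactivating 3' LTR. Although the parental backbone name includes IRES-puro, no IRES or puromycin resistance gene appears in the feature table: the WPRE follows closely after the last SNAP-tag copy, so this derivative seems to lack a mammalian selection marker.

The payload is driven by the EF-1α core (EFS) promoter and consists of the bacteriophage PP7 coat protein (PCP), which binds PP7 RNA hairpins, fused in tandem to three copies of the SNAP-tag, an O6-alkylguanine-DNA-alkyltransferase variant that reacts covalently with benzylguanine-conjugated dyes. The plasmid name indicates a nuclear localization signal, but it is not annotated separately; the short gap between the third SNAP-tag and the WPRE could accommodate it. The fusion thus serves as a nuclear, dye-labelable reporter that is recruited to RNAs carrying PP7 hairpins, with three SNAP-tags per molecule increasing the signal. The associated publication concerns CRISPR-array-mediated imaging of non-repetitive and multiplexed genomic loci in living cells, which fits a role as the fluorescent readout, though the record does not state which PP7-tagged RNAs it pairs with.
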