Addgene plasmid #236388: pHAGE-EFS-PCP-3xSNAP-NLS
Purpose: Overexpression of PCP-3xSNAP in human cells
Depositing lab: Ling-Ling Chen. Depositing organization: CAS Center for Excellence in Molecular Cell Science. Publication: CRISPR-array-mediated imaging of non-repetitive and multiplex genomic loci in living cells. Yang LZ, Min YH, Liu YX, Gao BQ, Liu XQ, Huang Y, Wang H, Yang L, Liu ZJ, Chen LL. Nat Methods. 2024 Sep;21(9):1646-1657. doi: 10.1038/s41592-024-02333-3. Epub 2024 Jul 4. PubMed 38965442.
Backbone
  Vector backbone: pHAGE-EF1a-IRES-puro
  Vector type: Lentiviral
Growth in bacteria
  Bacterial resistance: Ampicillin, 100 μg/mL
  Growth temperature: 37°C
  Growth strain: NEB Stable
  Copy number: High Copy
Gene/Insert
  Gene/Insert name: PCP-3xSNAP
  Species: Synthetic
  Cloning method: Ligation Independent Cloning
Terms and licenses: Academic/Nonprofit Terms; Industry Terms: Not Available to Industry
How to cite: pHAGE-EFS-PCP-3xSNAP-NLS was a gift from Ling-Ling Chen (Addgene plasmid # 236388 ; http://n2t.net/addgene:236388 ; RRID:Addgene_236388)
